>Addgene plasmid #219257 | SFFV-SP100-Brd 327 | addgene full sequence | sequence record 449017 | Addgene NGS Result
ATTTATGCAGAGGCCGAGGCCGCCTCGGCCTCTGAGCTATTCCAGAAGTAGTGAGGAGGCTTTTTTGGAG
GCCTAGGGACGTACCCAATTCGCCCTATAGTGAGTCGTATTACGCGCGCTCACTGGCCGTCGTTTTACAA
CGTCGTGACTGGGAAAACCCTGGCGTTACCCAACTTAATCGCCTTGCAGCACATCCCCCTTTCGCCAGCT
GGCGTAATAGCGAAGAGGCCCGCACCGATCGCCCTTCCCAACAGTTGCGCAGCCTGAATGGCGAATGGG
[124 nt withheld, positions 280-403]
C
[91 nt withheld, positions 405-495]
A
[49 nt withheld, positions 497-545]
CCTTTGACGTTGGAGTCCACGTTCTTT
[37 nt withheld, positions 573-609]
ACCCTATCTCGGTCTATTCTTTTGATTTATAAGGGATTTTGCCGATTTCGGCCTATTGGTTAAAAAATGA
GCTGATTTAACAAAAATTTAACGCGAATTTTAACAAAATATTAACGCTTACAATTTAGGTGGCACTTTTC
GGGGAAATGTGCGCGGAACCCCTATTTGTTTATTTTTCTAAATACATTCAAATATGTATCCGCTCATGAG
ACAATAACCCTGATAAATGCTTCAATAATATTGAAAAAGGAAGAGTATGAGTATTCAACATTTCCGTGTC
GCCCTTATTCCCTTTTTTGCGGCATTTTGCCTTCCTGTTTTTGCTCACCCAGAAACGCTGGTGAAAGTAA
AAGATGCTGAAGATCAGTTGGGTGCACGAGTGGGTTACATCGAACTGGATCTCAACAGCGGTAAGATCCT
TGAGAGTTTTCGCCCCGAAGAACGTTTTCCAATGATGAGCACTTTTAAAGTTCTGCTATGTGGCGCGGTA
TTATCCCGTATTGACGCCGGGCAAGAGCAACTCGGTCGCCGCATACACTATTCTCAGAATGACTTGGTTG
AGTACTCACCAGTCACAGAAAAGCATCTTACGGATGGCATGACAGTAAGAGAATTATGCAGTGCTGCCAT
AACCATGAGTGATAACACTGCGGCCAACTTACTTCTGACAACGATCGGAGGACCGAAGGAGCTAACCGCT
TTTTTGCACAACATGGGGGATCATGTAACTCGCCTTGATCGTTGGGAACCGGAGCTGAATGAAGCCATAC
CAAACGACGAGCGTGACACCACGATGCCTGTAGCAATGGCAACAACGTTGCGCAAACTATTAACTGGCGA
ACTACTTACTCTAGCTTCCCGGCAACAATTAATAGACTGGATGGAGGCGGATAAAGTTGCAGGACCACTT
CTGCGCTCGGCCCTTCCGGCTGGCTGGTTTATTGCTGATAAATCTGGAGCCGGTGAGCGTGGGTCTCGCG
GTATCATTGCAGCACTGGGGCCAGATGGTAAGCCCTCCCGTATCGTAGTTATCTACACGACGGGGAGTCA
GGCAACTATGGATGAACGAAATAGACAGATCGCTGAGATAGGTGCCTCACTGATTAAGCATTGGTAACTG
TCAGACCAAGTTTACTCATATATACTTTAGATTGATTTAAAACTTCATTTTTAATTTAAAAGGATCTAGG
TGAAGATCCTTTTTGATAATCTCATGACCAAAATCCCTTAACGTGAGTTTTCGTTCCACTGAGCGTCAGA
CCCCGTAGAAAAGATCAAAGGATCTTCTTGAGATCCTTTTTTTCTGCGCGTAATCTGCTGCTTGCAAACA
AAAAAACCACCGCTACCAGCGGTGGTTTGTTTGCCGGATCAAGAGCTACCAACTCTTTTTCCGAAGGTAA
CTGGCTTCAGCAGAGCGCAGATACCAAATACTGTTCTTCTAGTGTAGCCGTAGTTAGGCCACCACTTCAA
GAACTCTGTAGCACCGCCTACATACCTCGCTCTGCTAATCCTGTTACCAGTGGCTGCTGCCAGTGGCGAT
AAGTCGTGTCTTACCGGGTTGGACTCAAGACGATAGTTACCGGATAAGGCGCAGCGGTCGGGCTGAACGG
GGGGTTCGTGCACACAGCCCAGCTTGGAGCGAACGACCTACACCGAACTGAGATACCTACAGCGTGAGCT
ATGAGAAAGCGCCACGCTTCCCGAAGGGAGAAAGGCGGACAGGTATCCGGTAAGCGGCAGGGTCGGAACA
GGAGAGCGCACGAGGGAGCTTCCAGGGGGAAACGCCTGGTATCTTTATAGTCCTGTCGGGTTTCGCCACC
TCTGACTTGAGCGTCGATTTTTGTGATGCTCGTCAGGGGGGCGGAGCCTATGGAAAAACGCCAGCAACGC
GGCCTTTTTACGGTTCCTGGCCTTTTGCTGGCCTTTTGCTCACATGTTCTTTCCTGCGTTATCCCCTGAT
TCTGTGGATAACCGTATTACCGCCTTTGAGTGAGCTGATACCGCTCGCCGCAGCCGAACGACCGAGCGCA
GCGAGTCAGTGAGCGAGGAAGCGGAAGAGCGCCCAATACGCAAACCGCCTCTCCCCGCGCGTTGGCCGAT
TCATTAATGCAGCTGGCACGACAGGTTTCCCGACTGGAAAGCGGGCAGTGAGCGCAACGCAATTAATGTG
AGTTAGCTCACTCATTAGGCACCCCAGGCTTTACACTTTATGCTTCCGGCTCGTATGTTGTGTGGAATTG
TGAGCGGATAACAATTTCACACAGGAAACAGCTATGACCATGATTACGCCAAGCGCGCAATTAACCCTCA
CTAAAGGGAACAAAAGCTGGAGCTGCAAGCTTAATGTAGTCTTATGCAATACTCTTGTAGTCTTGCAACA
TGGTAACGATGAGTTAGCAACATGCCTTACAAGGAGAGAAAAAGCACCGTGCATGCCGATTGGTGGAAGT
AAGGTGGTACGATCGTGCCTTATTAGGAAGGCAACAGACGGGTCTGACATGGATTGGACGAACCACTGAA
TTGCCGCATTGCAGAGATATTGTATTTAAGTGCCTAGCTCGATACATAAACGGGTCTCTCTGGTTAGACC
AGATCTGAGCCTGGGAGCTCTCTGGCTAACTAGGGAACCCACTGCTTAAGCCTCAATAAAGCTTGCCTTG
AGTGCTTCAAGTAGTGTGTGCCCGTCTGTTGTGTGACTCTGGTAACTAGAGATCCCTCAGACCCTTTTAG
TCAGTGTGGAAAATCTCTAGCAGTGGCGCCCGAACAGGGACTTGAAAGCGAAAGGGAAACCAGAGGAGCT
CTCTCGACGCAGGACTCGGCTTGCTGAAGCGCGCACGGCAAGAGGCGAGGGGCGGCGACTGGTGAGTACG
CCAAAAATTTTGACTAGCGGAGGCTAGAAGGAGAGAGATGGGTGCGAGAGCGTCAGTATTAAGCGGGGGA
GAATTAGATCGCGATGGGAAAAAATTCGGTTAAGGCCAGGGGGAAAGAAAAAATATAAATTAAAACATAT
AGTATGGGCAAGCAGGGAGCTAGAACGATTCGCAGTTAATCCTGGCCTGTTAGAAACATCAGAAGGCTGT
AGACAAATACTGGGACAGCTACAACCATCCCTTCAGACAGGATCAGAAGAACTTAGATCATTATATAATA
CAGTAGCAACCCTCTATTGTGTGCATCAAAGGATAGAGATAAAAGACACCAAGGAAGCTTTAGACAAGAT
AGAGGAAGAGCAAAACAAAAGTAAGACCACCGCACAGCAAGCGGCCGCTGATCTTCAGACCTGGAGGAGG
AGATATGAGGGACAATTGGAGAAGTGAATTATATAAATATAAAGTAGTAAAAATTGAACCATTAGGAGTA
GCACCCACCAAGGCAAAGAGAAGAGTGGTGCAGAGAGAAAAAAGAGCAGTGGGAATAGGAGCTTTGTTCC
TTGGGTTCTTGGGAGCAGCAGGAAGCACTATGGGCGCAGCGTCAATGACGCTGACGGTACAGGCCAGACA
ATTATTGTCTGGTATAGTGCAGCAGCAGAACAATTTGCTGAGGGCTATTGAGGCGCAACAGCATCTGTTG
CAACTCACAGTCTGGGGCATCAAGCAGCTCCAGGCAAGAATCCTGGCTGTGGAAAGATACCTAAAGGATC
AACAGCTCCTGGGGATTTGGGGTTGCTCTGGAAAACTCATTTGCACCACTGCTGTGCCTTGGAATGCTAG
TTGGAGTAATAAATCTCTGGAACAGATTTGGAATCACACGACCTGGATGGAGTGGGACAGAGAAATTAAC
AATTACACAAGCTTAATACACTCCTTAATTGAAGAATCGCAAAACCAGCAAGAAAAGAATGAACAAGAAT
TATTGGAATTAGATAAATGGGCAAGTTTGTGGAATTGGTTTAACATAACAAATTGGCTGTGGTATATAAA
ATTATTCATAATGATAGTAGGAGGCTTGGTAGGTTTAAGAATAGTTTTTGCTGTACTTTCTATAGTGAAT
AGAGTTAGGCAGGGATATTCACCATTATCGTTTCAGACCCACCTCCCAACCCCGAGGGGACCCGACAGGC
CCGAAGGAATAGAAGAAGAAGGTGGAGAGAGAGACAGAGACAGATCCATTCGATTAGTGAACGGATCTCG
ACGGTATCGGTTAACTTTTAAAAGAAAAGGGGGGATTGGGGGGTACAGTGCAGGGGAAAGAATAGTAGAC
ATAATAGCAACAGACATACAAACTAAAGAATTACAAAAACAAATTACAAAAATTCAAAATTTTATCGATC
ACGAGACTAGCCTCGAGCTGGCTGCAGTAACGCCATTTTGCAAGGCATGGAAAAATACCAAACCAAGAAT
AGAGAAGTTCAGATCAAGGGCGGGTACATGAAAATAGCTAACGTTGGGCCAAACAGGATATCTGCGGTGA
GCAGTTTCGGCCCCGGCCCGGGGCCAAGAACAGATGGTCACCGCAGTTTCGGCCCCGGCCCGAGGCCAAG
AACAGATGGTCCCCAGATATGGCCCAACCCTCAGCAGTTTCTTAAGACCCATCAGATGTTTCCAGGCTCC
CCCAAGGACCTGAAATGACCCTGCGCCTTATTTGAATTAACCAATCAGCCTGCTTCTCGCTTCTGTTCGC
GCGCTTCTGCTTCCCGAGCTCTATAAAAGAGCTCACAACCCCTCACTCGGCGCGCCAGTCCTCCGACAGA
CTGAGTCGGCCGGTCGAATCAAGCTTATCGATACCGTCGACGGATCCGCTAGCCCGCGGTTCGAAATGGC
AGGTGGGGGCGGCGACCTGAGCACCAGGAGGCTGAATGAATGTATTTCACCAGTAGCAAATGAGATGAAC
CATCTTCCTGCACACAGCCACGATTTGCAAAGGATGTTCACGGAAGACCAGGGTGTAGATGACAGGCTGC
TCTATGACATTGTATTCAAGCACTTCAAAAGAAATAAGGTGGAGATTTCAAATGCAATAAAAAAGACATT
TCCATTCCTCGAGGGCCTCCGTGATCGTGATCTCATCACAAATAAAATGTTTGAAGATTCTCAAGATTCT
TGTAGAAACCTGGTCCCTGTACAGAGAGTGGTGTACAATGTTCTTAGTGAACTGGAGAAGACATTTAACC
TGCCAGTTCTGGAAGCACTGTTCAGCGATGTCAACATGCAGGAATACCCCGATTTAATTCACATTTATAA
AGGCTTTGAAAATGTAATCCATGACAAATTGCCTCTCCAAGAAAGTGAAGAAGAAGAGAGGGAGGAGAGG
TCTGGCCTCCAACTAAGTCTTGAACAAGGAACTGGTGAAAACTCTTTTCGAAGCCTGACTTGGCCACCTT
CGGGTTCCCCATCTCATGCTGGTACAACCCCACCTGAAAATGGACTCTCAGAGCACCCCTGTGAAACAGA
ACAGATAAATGCAAAGAGAAAAGATACAACCAGTGACAAAGATGATTCGCTAGGAAGCCAACAAACAAAT
GAACAATGTGCTCAAAAGGCTGAGCCAACAGAGTCCTGCGAACAAATTGCTGTCCAAGTGAATAATGGGG
ATGCTGGAAGGGAGATGCCCTGCCCGTTGCCCTGTGATGAAGAAAGCCCAGAGGCAGAGCTACACAACCA
TGGAATCCAAATTAATTCCTGTTCTGTGCGACTGGTGGATATAAAAAAGGAAAAGCCATTTTCTAATTCA
AAAGTTGAGTGCCAAGCCCAAGCAAGAACTCATCATAACCAGGCATCTGACATAATAGTCATCAGCAGTG
AGGACTCTGAAGGATCCACTGACGTTGATGAGCCCTTAGAAGTCTTCATCTCAGCACCGAGAAGTGAGCC
TGTGATCAATAATGACAACCCTTTAGAATCAAATGATGAAAAGGAGGGCCAAGAAGCCACTTGCTCACGA
CCCCAGATTGTACCAGAGCCCATGGATTTCAGAAAATTATCTACATTCAGAGAAAGTTTTAAGAAAAGAG
TGATAGGACAAGACCACGACTTTTCAGAATCCAGTGAGGAGGAGGCGCCCGCAGAAGCCTCAAGCGGGGC
ACTGAGAAGCAAGCATGGTGAGAAGGCTCCTATGACTTCTAGAAGTACATCTACTTGGAGAATACCCAGC
AGGAAGAGACGTTTCAGCAGTAGTGACTTTTCAGACCTGAGTAATGGAGAAGAGCTTCAGGAAACCTGCA
GCTCATCCCTAAGAAGAGGGTCAGGTAAAGAAGATTAGACCGGTCGGATCCCCCGGGCTGCAGGAATTCG
AGCATCTTACCGCCATTTATTCCCATATTTGTTCTGTTTTTCTTGATTTGGGTATACATTTAAATGTTAA
TAAAACAAAATGGTGGGGCAATCATTTACATTTTTAGGGATATGTAATTACTAGTTCAGGTGTATTGCCA
CAAGACAAACATGTTAAGAAACTTTCCCGTTATTTACGCTCTGTTCCTGTTAATCAACCTCTGGATTACA
AAATTTGTGAAAGATTGACTGATATTCTTAACTATGTTGCTCCTTTTACGCTGTGTGGATATGCTGCTTT
AATGCCTCTGTATCATGCTATTGCTTCCCGTACGGCTTTCGTTTTCTCCTCCTTGTATAAATCCTGGTTG
CTGTCTCTTTATGAGGAGTTGTGGCCCGTTGTCCGTCAACGTGGCGTGGTGTGCTCTGTGTTTGCTGACG
CAACCCCCACTGGCTGGGGCATTGCCACCACCTGTCAACTCCTTTCTGGGACTTTCGCTTTCCCCCTCCC
GATCGCCACGGCAGAACTCATCGCCGCCTGCCTTGCCCGCTGCTGGACAGGGGCTAGGTTGCTGGGCACT
GATAATTCCGTGGTGTTGTCGGGGAAGCTGACGTCCTTTGCAATTCGATATCAAGCTGTACCTTCTAGAT
GTACACGAACTGTAGCGCTTCTAGACCAATGACTTACAAGGCAGCTGTAGATCTTAGCCACTTTTTAAAA
GAAAAGGGGGGACTGGAAGGGCTAATTCACTCCCAACGAAGACAAGATCTGCTTTTTGCTTGTACTGGGT
CTCTCTGGTTAGACCAGATCTGAGCCTGGGAGCTCTCTGGCTAACTAGGGAACCCACTGCTTAAGCCTCA
ATAAAGCTTGCCTTGAGTGCTTCAAGTAGTGTGTGCCCGTCTGTTGTGTGACTCTGGTAACTAGAGATCC
CTCAGACCCTTTTAGTCAGTGTGGAAAATCTCTAGCAGTAGTAGTTCATGTCATCTTATTATTCAGTATT
TATAACTTGCAAAGAAATGAATATCAGAGAGTGAGAGGAACTTGTTTATTGCAGCTTATAATGGTTACAA
ATAAAGCAATAGCATCACAAATTTCACAAATAAAGCATTTTTTTCACTGCATTCTAGTTGTGGTTTGTCC
AAACTCATCAATGTATCTTATCATGTCTGGCTCTAGCTATCCCGCCCCTAACTCCGCCCATCCCGCCCCT
AACTCCGCCCAGTTCCGCCCATTCTCCGCCCCATGGCTGACTAATTTTTTTT
Features (pLannotate 1.2.2; 29 found; start..end, strand, type, name):
     94..112     -  promoter       T7 promoter: promoter for bacteriophage T7 RNA polymerase
    120..275     +  CDS            lacZα (fragment): LacZα fragment of β-galactosidase; lacZ fragment
    280..708     +  rep_origin     f1 ori (sequence partly withheld): f1 bacteriophage origin of replication; arrow indicates direction of (+) strand synthesis
    761..865     +  promoter       AmpR promoter: bla
    866..1726    +  CDS            AmpR: β-lactamase; bla; confers resistance to ampicillin, carbenicillin, and related antibiotics
   1897..2485    +  rep_origin     ori: high-copy-number ColE1/pMB1/pBR322/pUC origin of replication
   2668..2760    +  CDS            lacI (fragment): lac repressor; lacI; The lac repressor binds to the lac operator to inhibit transcription in E. coli. This inhibition can be relieved by adding lactose or isopropyl-β-D-thiogalactopyranoside (IPTG).
   2773..2794    +  protein_bind   CAP binding site: CAP binding activates transcription in the presence of cAMP. E. coli catabolite activator protein
   2809..2839    +  promoter       lac promoter: promoter for the E. coli lac operon
   2847..2863    +  protein_bind   lac operator: The lac repressor binds to the lac operator to inhibit transcription in E. coli. This inhibition can be relieved by adding lactose or isopropyl-β-D-thiogalactopyranoside (IPTG). lac repressor encoded by lacI
   2908..2926    +  promoter       T3 promoter: promoter for bacteriophage T3 RNA polymerase
   2954..3180    +  promoter       RSV promoter: Rous sarcoma virus enhancer/promoter
   3181..3361    +  LTR            5' LTR (truncated): truncated 5' long terminal repeat (LTR) from HIV-1
   3408..3533    +  misc_feature   HIV-1 Ψ: packaging signal of human immunodeficiency virus type 1
   3517..3880    +  CDS            HIV-1 gag (fragment): gag protein from human immunodeficiency virus 1; gag
   4026..4259    +  misc_feature   RRE: The Rev response element (RRE) of HIV-1 allows for Rev-dependent mRNA export from the nucleus to the cytoplasm.
   4636..4736    +  CDS            Rev (fragment): human immunodeficiency virus 1 (HIV-1) Rev protein; rev; enhances nuclear export of unspliced and incompletely spliced viral mRNAs
   4755..4872    +  misc_feature   cPPT/CTS: central polypurine tract and central termination sequence of HIV-1
   4906..5307    +  promoter       SFFV promoter: spleen focus-forming virus long terminal repeat (LTR) promoter
   5317..5340    +  misc_feature   MCS (fragment): pBluescript multiple cloning site
   5365..6801    +  CDS            SP100 (fragment): SP100_HUMAN - Experimental evidence at protein level: Swiss-Prot protein existence level 1. Together with PML, this tumor suppressor is a major constituent of the PML bodies, a subnuclear organelle involved in a large number of physiological processes including cell growth, differentiation and apoptosis. Functions as a transcriptional coactivator of ETS1 and ETS2 according to PubMed:11909962. Under certain conditions, it may also act as a corepressor of ETS1 preventing its binding to DNA according to PubMed:15247905. Through the regulation of ETS1 it may play a role in angiogenesis, controllin
   6815..6840    +  misc_feature   MCS (fragment): pBluescript multiple cloning site
   6840..6899    +  CDS            S (fragment): HBSAG_WHV6 - Experimental evidence at transcript level: Swiss-Prot protein existence level 2. The middle envelope protein plays an important role in the budding of the virion. It is involved in the induction of budding in a nucleocapsid independent way. In this process the majority of envelope proteins bud to form subviral lipoprotein particles of 22 nm of diameter that do not contain a nucleocapsid (By similarity). From Woodchuck hepatitis B virus (isolate w64/pWS23) (WHV).
   7031..7434    +  misc_feature   WPRE: woodchuck hepatitis virus posttranscriptional regulatory element
   7492..7551    +  CDS            nef (fragment): NEF_HV1Z2 - Experimental evidence at protein level: Swiss-Prot protein existence level 1. Extracellular Nef protein targets CD4(+) T-lymphocytes for apoptosis by interacting with CXCR4 surface receptors. From Human immunodeficiency virus type 1 group M subtype D (isolate Z2/CDC-Z34) (HIV-1).
   7553..7786    +  LTR            3' LTR (ΔU3): self-inactivating 3' long terminal repeat (LTR) from HIV-1
   7858..7979    +  polyA_signal   SV40 poly(A) signal: SV40 polyadenylation signal
   7998..8019    +  rep_origin     SV40 ori (fragment): SV40 origin of replication
   8019..73      +  rep_origin     SV40 ori (across the origin): SV40 origin of replication
