[The description below was written by a language model from this plasmid's Addgene catalogue record and pLannotate feature annotations shown in this document.]
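Description:
SFFV-SP100-Brd 327 is a lentiviral expression plasmid built on the SFFV-MCS backbone that carries the human SP100 coding sequence together with a construct-specific DNA barcode. It is propagated in E. coli through a high-copy ColE1/pUC-type origin with ampicillin selection (AmpR/β-lactamase). The backbone also retains pBluescript-derived remnants: an f1 origin, lacZα and lac promoter/operator fragments, and T7 and T3 promoters. The transfer cassette has a third-generation, self-inactivating layout. An RSV promoter fused to a truncated HIV-1 5' LTR drives production of the genomic RNA in packaging cells. It is followed by the Ψ packaging signal with a partial gag region, the Rev response element for Rev-dependent nuclear export, and the cPPT/CTS, which aids nuclear import of the reverse-transcribed genome. A ΔU3 3' LTR and an SV40 polyadenylation signal close the unit, with SV40 origin sequence downstream.

The spleen focus-forming virus (SFFV) LTR promoter, a strong promoter often chosen for haematopoietic and immune cells, drives the roughly 1.4 kb SP100 insert, which was cloned between retained restriction sites in the multiple cloning site. SP100 is a major PML nuclear body component that modulates ETS1/ETS2 transcriptional activity. The annotation matches the insert as a fragment of the reference protein, which could reflect a shorter isoform, though the record does not say so. A WPRE downstream enhances transcript stability and expression. According to the depositor, the barcode lies after the WPRE in an XbaI site, giving the order SFFV–TF–WPRE–barcode; the feature table does not annotate it. No fluorescent reporter or mammalian selection marker is annotated. The plasmid belongs to a barcoded transcription factor collection for combinatorial screening in immune cell reprogramming, where the barcode serves to identify the factor delivered to transduced cells.
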