Addgene plasmid #219257: SFFV-SP100-Brd 327
Purpose: Transcription factor SP100 with a specific barcode assigned.
Depositing lab: Filipe Pereira. Depositing organization: Center for Neuroscience and Cell Biology, University of Coimbra. Publication: A combinatorial transcription factor screening platform for immune cell reprogramming. Kurochkin I, Altman AR, Caiado I, Pertiga-Cabral D, Halitzki E, Minaeva M, Zimmermannova O, Henriques-Oliveira L, Klein D, Nair M, Oliveira D, Cajal LR, Knittel R, Feick C, Ringner M, Martin M, Cirovic B, Pires CF, Rosa FF, Sitnicka E, Theis FJ, Pereira CF. Cell Syst. 2026 Jan 21;17(1):101457. doi: 10.1016/j.cels.2025.101457. Epub 2026 Jan 14. PubMed 41539305.
Backbone
  Vector backbone: SFFV-MCS
  Backbone size w/o insert (bp): 6638
  Vector type: Lentiviral
Growth in bacteria
  Bacterial resistance: Ampicillin, 100 μg/mL
  Growth temperature: 37°C
  Growth strain: NEB Stable
  Copy number: High Copy
Gene/Insert
  Gene/Insert name: SP100
  Species: H. sapiens (human)
  Insert size (bp): 1443
  Entrez Gene: SP100 (a.k.a. lysp100b)
  Promoter: The spleen focus-forming virus (SFFV) promoter
  Cloning method: Restriction Enzyme; 5′ cloning site Bsp119I (not destroyed); 3′ cloning site BstHI (not destroyed)
Terms and licenses: Academic/Nonprofit Terms; Industry Terms: Not Available to Industry
Depositor comments: Barcode sequence cloned into XbaI restriction site. Design of plasmid is as follows: SFFV-[TF sequence]-WPRE-[Barcode sequence].
How to cite: SFFV-SP100-Brd 327 was a gift from Filipe Pereira (Addgene plasmid # 219257 ; http://n2t.net/addgene:219257 ; RRID:Addgene_219257)
