>Addgene plasmid #219257 | SFFV-SP100-Brd 327 | depositor partial sequence | sequence record 428251 | TF ORF
ATGGCAGGTGGGGGCGGCGACCTGAGCACCAGGAGGCTGAATGAATGTATTTCACCAGTAGCAAATGAGA
TGAACCATCTTCCTGCACACAGCCACGATTTGCAAAGGATGTTCACGGAAGACCAGGGTGTAGATGACAG
GCTGCTCTATGACATTGTATTCAAGCACTTCAAAAGAAATAAGGTGGAGATTTCAAATGCAATAAAAAAG
ACATTTCCATTCCTCGAGGGCCTCCGTGATCGTGATCTCATCACAAATAAAATGTTTGAAGATTCTCAAG
ATTCTTGTAGAAACCTGGTCCCTGTACAGAGAGTGGTGTACAATGTTCTTAGTGAACTGGAGAAGACATT
TAACCTGCCAGTTCTGGAAGCACTGTTCAGCGATGTCAACATGCAGGAATACCCCGATTTAATTCACATT
TATAAAGGCTTTGAAAATGTAATCCATGACAAATTGCCTCTCCAAGAAAGTGAAGAAGAAGAGAGGGAGG
AGAGGTCTGGCCTCCAACTAAGTCTTGAACAAGGAACTGGTGAAAACTCTTTTCGAAGCCTGACTTGGCC
ACCTTCGGGTTCCCCATCTCATGCTGGTACAACCCCACCTGAAAATGGACTCTCAGAGCACCCCTGTGAA
ACAGAACAGATAAATGCAAAGAGAAAAGATACAACCAGTGACAAAGATGATTCGCTAGGAAGCCAACAAA
CAAATGAACAATGTGCTCAAAAGGCTGAGCCAACAGAGTCCTGCGAACAAATTGCTGTCCAAGTGAATAA
TGGGGATGCTGGAAGGGAGATGCCCTGCCCGTTGCCCTGTGATGAAGAAAGCCCAGAGGCAGAGCTACAC
AACCATGGAATCCAAATTAATTCCTGTTCTGTGCGACTGGTGGATATAAAAAAGGAAAAGCCATTTTCTA
ATTCAAAAGTTGAGTGCCAAGCCCAAGCAAGAACTCATCATAACCAGGCATCTGACATAATAGTCATCAG
CAGTGAGGACTCTGAAGGATCCACTGACGTTGATGAGCCCTTAGAAGTCTTCATCTCAGCACCGAGAAGT
GAGCCTGTGATCAATAATGACAACCCTTTAGAATCAAATGATGAAAAGGAGGGCCAAGAAGCCACTTGCT
CACGACCCCAGATTGTACCAGAGCCCATGGATTTCAGAAAATTATCTACATTCAGAGAAAGTTTTAAGAA
AAGAGTGATAGGACAAGACCACGACTTTTCAGAATCCAGTGAGGAGGAGGCGCCCGCAGAAGCCTCAAGC
GGGGCACTGAGAAGCAAGCATGGTGAGAAGGCTCCTATGACTTCTAGAAGTACATCTACTTGGAGAATAC
CCAGCAGGAAGAGACGTTTCAGCAGTAGTGACTTTTCAGACCTGAGTAATGGAGAAGAGCTTCAGGAAAC
CTGCAGCTCATCCCTAAGAAGAGGGTCAGGTAAAGAAGATTAG
