>Addgene plasmid #219257 | SFFV-SP100-Brd 327 | depositor partial sequence | sequence record 428252 | Barcode sequence
TGTACACGAACTGTAGCGCT
